Addgene plasmid #31178: Monomer NK
Depositing lab: Feng Zhang. Depositing organization: Broad Institute.
Backbone
  Vector backbone: pJ201
  Backbone size w/o insert (bp): 2672
  Vector type: Bacterial Expression
Growth in bacteria
  Bacterial resistance: Kanamycin, 50 μg/mL
  Growth temperature: 37°C
  Growth strain: DH5alpha
  Copy number: High Copy
Gene/Insert
  Gene/Insert name: Monomer-NK (alt name: TALE Monomer NK)
  Species: Xanthomonas
  Insert size (bp): 102
  Cloning method: Restriction Enzyme
  Sequencing primers: 5′ GATGGTAGTGTGGGGACTCC
Resource information
  A portion of this plasmid was derived from a plasmid made by: DNA 2.0
Terms and licenses: Academic/Nonprofit Terms; Industry Terms: Not Available to Industry
How to cite: Monomer NK was a gift from Feng Zhang (Addgene plasmid # 31178 ; http://n2t.net/addgene:31178 ; RRID:Addgene_31178)
