[The description below was written by a language model from this plasmid's Addgene catalogue record.]
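Description:
Monomer NK is a small bacterial plasmid built on the pJ201 backbone (about 2.7 kb without insert), a gene-synthesis cloning vector; part of the plasmid derives from a commercially synthesised construct. It is maintained in E. coli as a high-copy plasmid under kanamycin selection. Although catalogued under the vector type "Bacterial Expression", the record does not state a promoter or any other regulatory element driving the insert. No feature table is provided, so the origin of replication and the exact arrangement of the resistance cassette cannot be described beyond these catalogue fields.

The payload is a 102 bp insert, cloned by restriction enzymes, that encodes a single TALE (transcription activator-like effector) repeat monomer of Xanthomonas origin. That length corresponds to one 34-amino-acid repeat unit. TALE DNA-binding domains are built from tandem arrays of such repeats, each contacting one base of the target site. Base preference is set by the two hypervariable residues at positions 12 and 13, the repeat variable diresidue. The "NK" in the name denotes an Asn-Lys diresidue, which is generally used as a guanine-recognising repeat and is often chosen as a more specific alternative to NN.

A plasmid of this kind most plausibly serves as a template or storage vector for one repeat module rather than as an expression construct. The monomer can be amplified or excised and combined with monomers carrying other diresidues to assemble custom TALE arrays for designer transcription factors or nucleases. The record itself does not spell out the assembly scheme or intended application.
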