>Addgene plasmid #31178 | Monomer NK | depositor partial sequence | sequence record 13757 | Author sequence
CTCACCCCAGAGCAGGTCGTGGCAATTGCGAGCAACAAGGGGGGAAAGCAGGCACTCGAAACCGTCCAGA
GGTTGCTGCCTGTGCTGTGCCAAGCGCACGGA
