>Addgene plasmid #31178 | Monomer NK | addgene partial sequence | sequence record 35942 | Kan-R 5'-ATCGCGAGCCCATTTATACC-3'
TCGCCCTTTTGACGTCCGTGCGCTTGGCACAGCACAGGCAGCAACCTCTGGACGGTTTCGAGTGCCTGCT
TTCCCCCCTTGTTGCTCGCAATTGCCACGACCTGCTCTGGGGTGAGTTCAGCGAAGGGCGACACAAAATT
TATTCTAAATGCATAATAAATACTGATAACATCTTATAGTTTGTATTATATTTTGTATTATCGTTGACAT
GTATAATTTTGATATCAAAAACTGATTTTCCCTTTATTATTTTCGAGATTTATTTTCTTAATTCTCTTTA
ACAAACTAGAAATATTGTATATACAAAAAATCATAAATAATAGATGAATAGTTTAATTATAGGTGTTCAT
CAATCGAAAAAGCAACGTATCTTATTTAAAGTGCGTTGCTTTTTTCTCATTTATAAGGTTAAATAATTCT
CATATATCAAGCAAAGTGACAGGCGCCCTTAAATATTCTGACAAATGCTCTTTCCCTAAACTCCCCCCAT
AAAAA
